Addgene plasmid #230714: AiP1781 - pAAV-AiE2501m-minBG-SYFP2-WPRE3-BGHpA
Purpose: AiE2501m is an enhancer sequence, designed to drive AAV-mediated transgene expression in specific populations of brain cells
Depositing lab: Allen Institute for Brain Science & Bosiljka Tasic. Depositing organization: Allen Institute. Publication: A suite of enhancer AAVs and transgenic mouse lines for genetic access to cortical cell types. Ben-Simon Y, Hooper M, Narayan S, Daigle TL, Dwivedi D, Way SW, Oster A, Stafford DA, Mich JK, Taormina MJ, Martinez RA, Opitz-Araya X, Roth JR, Alexander JR, Allen S, Amster A, Arbuckle J, Ayala A, Baker PM, Bakken TE, Barcelli T, Barta S, Bendrick J, Bertagnolli D, Bielstein C, Bishwakarma P, Bowlus J, Boyer G, Brouner K, Casian B, Casper T, Chakka AB, Chakrabarty R, Chance RK, Chavan S, Clark M, Colbert K, Collman F, Daniel S, Departee M, DiValentin P, Donadio N, Dotson N, Egdorf T, Fliss T, Gabitto M, Garcia J, Gary A, Gasperini M, Gloe J, Goldy J, Gore BB, Graybuck L, Greisman N, Haeseleer F, Halterman C, Haradon Z, Hastings SD, Helback O, Ho W, Hockemeyer D, Huang C, Huff S, Hunker A, Johansen N, Jones D, Juneau Z, Kalmbach B, Kannan M, Khem S, Kussick E, Kutsal R, Larsen R, Lee C, Lee AY, Leibly M, Lenz GH, Li S, Liang E, Lusk N, Madigan Z, Malloy J, Malone J, McCue R, Melchor J, Mollenkopf T, Moosman S, Morin E, Newman D, Ng L, Ngo K, Omstead V, Otto S, Oyama A, Pena N, Pham T, Phillips E, Pom CA, Potekhina L, Ransford S, Ray PL, Rette D, Reynoldson C, Rimorin C, Rocha D, Ruiz A, Sanchez REA, Sawyer L, Sedeno-Cortes A, Sevigny JP, Shapovalova N, Shepard N, Shulga L, Sigler AR, Siverts L, Soliman S, Somasundaram S, Staats B, Stewart K, Szelenyi E, Tieu M, Trader C, Tran A, van Velthoven CTJ, Walker M, Wang Y, Weed N, Wirthlin M, Wood T, Wynalda B, Yao Z, Zhou T, Ariza J, Dee N, Reding M, Ronellenfitch K, Mufti S, Sunkin SM, Smith KA, Esposito L, Waters J, Thyagarajan B, Yao S, Lein ES, Zeng H, Levi BP, Ngai J, Ting JT, Tasic B. Cell. 2025 May 16:S0092-8674(25)00513-6. doi: 10.1016/j.cell.2025.05.002. PubMed 40403729.
Backbone
  Vector backbone: pAAV2
  Vector type: AAV
Growth in bacteria
  Bacterial resistance: Ampicillin, 100 μg/mL
  Growth temperature: 37°C
  Growth strain: NEB Stable
  Copy number: High Copy
Gene/Insert
  Gene/Insert name: SYFP2
  Species: Synthetic
  Promoter: minBG
  Cloning method: Gibson Cloning
Terms and licenses: Academic/Nonprofit Terms; Industry Terms: Not Available to Industry
How to cite: AiP1781 - pAAV-AiE2501m-minBG-SYFP2-WPRE3-BGHpA was a gift from Allen Institute for Brain Science & Bosiljka Tasic (Addgene plasmid # 230714 ; http://n2t.net/addgene:230714 ; RRID:Addgene_230714)
