[The description below was written by a language model from this plasmid's Addgene catalogue record and pLannotate feature annotations shown in this document.]
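Description:
AiP1781 - pAAV-AiE2501m-minBG-SYFP2-WPRE3-BGHpA is an AAV transfer plasmid built on a pAAV2 backbone and intended for packaging a reporter genome into recombinant adeno-associated virus. In bacteria it is maintained as a high-copy plasmid through a ColE1/pUC-type origin and selected with ampicillin via the β-lactamase gene and its native promoter. The backbone also carries an f1 phage origin and short remnants of pBR322 rop and bom sequences. The 4,555 nt sequence record shows one full AAV2 inverted terminal repeat and, on the other side of the cassette, only two short ITR fragments. This may reflect how difficult these hairpin repeats are to sequence and annotate, or a partly altered repeat, and the record does not say which.

Between the ITRs lies a compact enhancer-reporter cassette. According to the catalogue entry, the AiE2501m enhancer is placed upstream of the minBG minimal promoter, which by itself gives little transcription, so expression depends on the activity of the enhancer in a given cell type. Neither the enhancer nor minBG was picked up by the automated annotation, but the unannotated stretch upstream of the coding sequence is where they would sit. The driven gene is SYFP2, a rapidly maturing monomeric yellow fluorescent protein derived from Aequorea victoria. It is followed by WPRE3, a shortened woodchuck hepatitis virus posttranscriptional element (annotated as two WPRE fragments) that boosts transcript stability and expression. A bovine growth hormone polyadenylation signal ends the cassette.

The construct is designed to drive AAV-mediated transgene expression in specific populations of brain cells, with fluorescence reporting where the enhancer is active. It belongs to a collection of enhancer AAVs for genetic access to cortical cell types, but the record does not state which population AiE2501m targets.
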