Features (pLannotate 1.2.2; 14 found; start..end, strand, type, name):
     47..74      -  repeat_region  AAV2 ITR (fragment): inverted terminal repeat of adeno-associated virus serotype 2 inverted
    103..130     -  repeat_region  AAV2 ITR (fragment): inverted terminal repeat of adeno-associated virus serotype 2 inverted
    203..791     -  rep_origin     ori: high-copy-number ColE1/pMB1/pBR322/pUC origin of replication
    962..1822    -  CDS            AmpR: β-lactamase; bla; confers resistance to ampicillin, carbenicillin, and related antibiotics
   1823..1927    -  promoter       AmpR promoter: bla
   2022..2057    +  CDS            rop (fragment): Rop protein, which maintains plasmids at low copy number; rop
   2159..2208    +  misc_feature   bom (fragment): basis of mobility region from pBR322
   2209..2664    -  rep_origin     f1 ori (sequence partly withheld): f1 bacteriophage origin of replication; arrow indicates direction of (+) strand synthesis
   2683..2734    +  misc_feature   bom (fragment): basis of mobility region from pBR322
   2739..2879    -  repeat_region  AAV2 ITR: inverted terminal repeat of adeno-associated virus serotype 2 inverted
   2997..3108    -  polyA_signal   bGH poly(A) signal: bovine growth hormone polyadenylation signal
   3125..3205    -  misc_feature   WPRE (fragment): woodchuck hepatitis virus posttranscriptional regulatory element
   3211..3368    -  misc_feature   WPRE (fragment): woodchuck hepatitis virus posttranscriptional regulatory element
   3408..4124    -  CDS            SYFP2: SYFP2 is a basic (constitutively fluorescent) yellow fluorescent protein published in 2006, derived from Aequorea victoria. It is reported to be a very rapidly-maturing monomer with moderate acid sensitivity.
>Addgene plasmid #230714 | AiP1781 - pAAV-AiE2501m-minBG-SYFP2-WPRE3-BGHpA | addgene full sequence | sequence record 466305 | Addgene NGS Result
CGTGCGGCCGCAGGAACCCCTAGTGATGGAGTTGGCCACTCCCTCTCTGCGCGCTCGCTCGCTCACTGAG
GCCGGGCGACCAAAGGTCGCCCGACGCCCGGGCGGCCTCAGTGAGCGAGCGAGCGCGCAGCTGCCTGCAG
GACATGTGAGCAAAAGGCCAGCAAAAGGCCAGGAACCGTAAAAAGGCCGCGTTGCTGGCGTTTTTCCATA
GGCTCCGCCCCCCTGACGAGCATCACAAAAATCGACGCTCAAGTCAGAGGTGGCGAAACCCGACAGGACT
ATAAAGATACCAGGCGTTTCCCCCTGGAAGCTCCCTCGTGCGCTCTCCTGTTCCGACCCTGCCGCTTACC
GGATACCTGTCCGCCTTTCTCCCTTCGGGAAGCGTGGCGCTTTCTCATAGCTCACGCTGTAGGTATCTCA
GTTCGGTGTAGGTCGTTCGCTCCAAGCTGGGCTGTGTGCACGAACCCCCCGTTCAGCCCGACCGCTGCGC
CTTATCCGGTAACTATCGTCTTGAGTCCAACCCGGTAAGACACGACTTATCGCCACTGGCAGCAGCCACT
GGTAACAGGATTAGCAGAGCGAGGTATGTAGGCGGTGCTACAGAGTTCTTGAAGTGGTGGCCTAACTACG
GCTACACTAGAAGAACAGTATTTGGTATCTGCGCTCTGCTGAAGCCAGTTACCTTCGGAAAAAGAGTTGG
TAGCTCTTGATCCGGCAAACAAACCACCGCTGGTAGCGGTGGTTTTTTTGTTTGCAAGCAGCAGATTACG
CGCAGAAAAAAAGGATCTCAAGAAGATCCTTTGATCTTTTCTACGGGGTCTGACGCTCAGTGGAACGAAA
ACTCACGTTAAGGGATTTTGGTCATGAGATTATCAAAAAGGATCTTCACCTAGATCCTTTTAAATTAAAA
ATGAAGTTTTAAATCAATCTAAAGTATATATGAGTAAACTTGGTCTGACAGTTACCAATGCTTAATCAGT
GAGGCACCTATCTCAGCGATCTGTCTATTTCGTTCATCCATAGTTGCCTGACTCCCCGTCGTGTAGATAA
CTACGATACGGGAGGGCTTACCATCTGGCCCCAGTGCTGCAATGATACCGCGAGACCCACGCTCACCGGC
TCCAGATTTATCAGCAATAAACCAGCCAGCCGGAAGGGCCGAGCGCAGAAGTGGTCCTGCAACTTTATCC
GCCTCCATCCAGTCTATTAATTGTTGCCGGGAAGCTAGAGTAAGTAGTTCGCCAGTTAATAGTTTGCGCA
ACGTTGTTGCCATTGCTACAGGCATCGTGGTGTCACGCTCGTCGTTTGGTATGGCTTCATTCAGCTCCGG
TTCCCAACGATCAAGGCGAGTTACATGATCCCCCATGTTGTGCAAAAAAGCGGTTAGCTCCTTCGGTCCT
CCGATCGTTGTCAGAAGTAAGTTGGCCGCAGTGTTATCACTCATGGTTATGGCAGCACTGCATAATTCTC
TTACTGTCATGCCATCCGTAAGATGCTTTTCTGTGACTGGTGAGTACTCAACCAAGTCATTCTGAGAATA
GTGTATGCGGCGACCGAGTTGCTCTTGCCCGGCGTCAATACGGGATAATACCGCGCCACATAGCAGAACT
TTAAAAGTGCTCATCATTGGAAAACGTTCTTCGGGGCGAAAACTCTCAAGGATCTTACCGCTGTTGAGAT
CCAGTTCGATGTAACCCACTCGTGCACCCAACTGATCTTCAGCATCTTTTACTTTCACCAGCGTTTCTGG
GTGAGCAAAAACAGGAAGGCAAAATGCCGCAAAAAAGGGAATAAGGGCGACACGGAAATGTTGAATACTC
ATACTCTTCCTTTTTCAATATTATTGAAGCATTTATCAGGGTTATTGTCTCATGAGCGGATACATATTTG
AATGTATTTAGAAAAATAAACAAATAGGGGTTCCGCGCACATTTCCCCGAAAAGTGCCACCTGACGTCTA
AGAAACCATTATTATCATGACATTAACCTATAAAAATAGGCGTATCACGAGGCCCTTTCGTCTCGCGCGT
TTCGGTGATGACGGTGAAAACCTCTGACACATGCAGCTCCCGGAGACGGTCACAGCTTGTCTGTAAGCGG
ATGCCGGGAGCAGACAAGCCCGTCAGGGCGCGTCAGCGGGTGTTGGCGGGTGTCGGGGCTGGCTTAACTA
TGCGGCATCAGAGCAGATTGTACTGAGAGTGCACCATAAAATTGTAAACGTTAATATTTTGTTAAAATTC
GCGTTAAATTTTTGTTAAATCAGCTCATTTTTTAACCAATAGACCGAAATCGGCAAAATCCCTTATAAAT
CAAAAGAATAGCCCGAGATAGAGT
[37 nt withheld, positions 2335-2371]
AAAGAACGTGGACTCCAACGTCAAAGG
[141 nt withheld, positions 2399-2539]
G
[46 nt withheld, positions 2541-2586]
A
[95 nt withheld, positions 2588-2682]
TATGCGGTGTGAAATACCGCACAGATGCGTAAGGAGAAAATACCGCATCAGGCGCCCCTGCAGGCAGCTG
CGCGCTCGCTCGCTCACTGAGGCCGCCCGGGCAAAGCCCGGGCGTCGGGCGACCTTTGGTCGCCCGGCCT
CAGTGAGCGAGCGAGCGCGCAGAGAGGGAGTGGCCAACTCCATCACTAGGGGTTCCTGCGGCCGCTCGGT
CCGCACGTGAGATCTCATGCCTGCTATTGTCTTCCCAATCCTCCCCCTTGCTGTCCTGCCCCACCCCACC
CCCCAGAATAGAATGACACCTACTCAGACAATGCGATGCAATTTCCTCATTTTATTAGGAAAGGACAGTG
GGAGTGGCACCTTCCAGGGTCAAGGAAGGCACGGGGGAGGGGCAAACAACAGATGGCTGGCAACTAGAAG
GCACAGTCGAAGATCTCTCGAGCCACGGAATTGTCAGTGCCCAACAGCCGAGCCCCTGTCCAGCAGCGGG
CAAGGCAGGCGGCGATGAGTTCCGCCGTGGCAAGAACTAACCAGGATTTATACAAGGAGGAGAAAATGAA
AGCCATACGGGAAGCAATAGCATGATACAAAGGCATTAAAGCAGCGTATCCACATAGCGTAAAAGGAGCA
ACATAGTTAAGAATACCAGTCAATCTTTCACAAATTTTGTAATCCAGAGGTTGATTATGATATCGAATTC
GCGGCCGCGGCGCGCCGTCGACTTACTTGTACAGCTCGTCCATGCCGAGAGTGATCCCGGCGGCGGTCAC
GAACTCCAGCAGGACCATGTGATCGCGCTTCTCGTTGGGGTCTTTGCTCAGCTTGGACTGGTAGCTCAGG
TAGTGGTTGTCGGGCAGCAGCACGGGGCCGTCGCCGATGGGGGTGTTCTGCTGGTAGTGGTCGGCGAGCT
GCACGCCGCCGTCCTCGATGTTGTGGCGGATCTTGAAGTTGGCCTTGATGCCGTTCTTCTGCTTGTCGGC
GGTGATATAGACGTTGTGGCTGTTGTAGTTGTACTCCAGCTTGTGCCCCAGGATGTTGCCGTCCTCCTTG
AAGTCGATGCCCTTCAGCTCGATGCGGTTCACCAGGGTGTCGCCCTCGAACTTCACCTCGGCGCGGGTCT
TGTAGTTGCCGTCGTCCTTGAAGAAGATGGTGCGCTCCTGGACGTAGCCTTCGGGCATGGCGGACTTGAA
GAAGTCGTGCTGCTTCATGTGGTCGGGGTAGCGGGCGAAGCACTGCACGCCGTAGCCCAGGGTGGTCACG
AGGGTGGGCCAGGGCACGGGCAGCTTGCCGGTGGTGCAGATCAGCTTCAGGGTCAGCTTGCCGTAGGTGG
CATCGCCCTCGCCCTCGCCGGACACGCTGAACTTGTGGCCGTTTACGTCGCCGTCCAGCTCGACCAGGAT
GGGCACCACCCCGGTGAACAGCTCCTCGCCCTTGCTCACCATGGTGGCGACCGGTAGCGCTAGCTTCGAA
AGATCTGGATCCCAGAAGCAAATGTAAGCAATAGATGGCTCTGCCCTGACTTTTATGCCCAGCCCGAGCT
CCGTTTACCCATTACATCTTTTACCCATATGATTAGAAAACAAAATCCTGTTAAATCCCAGAGCTGTCTG
CCTCAGGGATCCTTTTGTTTTGGATGAATAGGTGCCCTCAGCCCATTTAATTTCACTTTGGACGCAGAGA
GCTTAATATAAGGACCAGCCTTTGAACTTGGAGAAAGCTGAGAGACCACAGCTACACCTGCCTATCAGTA
AAATAATCTGAAAGCCATTTTGAGGGGGACCATCTGAACAATCCTATTAGGAGTGATCCATTTAGAAGTG
GGATCAAAGACTTAAGATATTTATGGCAGATATCGATTATTACTCTTACAACG
